Addgene plasmid #172800: pLBT0040
Purpose: Level 1 module containing 35S-HSP21-nYFP_P2 F
Depositing lab: Benjamin Field. Depositing organization: CNRS DR12, Delegation Provence et Corse. Publication: MoBiFC: development of a modular bimolecular fluorescence complementation toolkit for the analysis of chloroplast protein-protein interactions. Velay F, Soula M, Mehrez M, Belbachir C, D'Alessandro S, Laloi C, Crete P, Field B. Plant Methods. 2022 May 26;18(1):69. doi: 10.1186/s13007-022-00902-1. PubMed 35619173.
Backbone
  Vector backbone: pICH47742
  Backbone manufacturer: Engler et al. 2014
  Vector type: Synthetic Biology
Growth in bacteria
  Bacterial resistance: Ampicillin, 100 μg/mL
  Growth temperature: 37°C
  Growth strain: DH5alpha
  Copy number: High Copy
Gene/Insert
  Gene/Insert name: p35S-5UTMV-CTPSSU-mHSP21-3XFLAGnYFP-3U+TER35S
  Species: A. thaliana (mustard weed)
  Cloning method: Restriction Enzyme; 5′ cloning site Unknown (unknown if destroyed)
Terms and licenses: Academic/Nonprofit Terms; Industry Terms: Not Available to Industry
Depositor comments: Please visit https://www.biorxiv.org/content/10.1101/2021.03.01.433373v1 for bioRxiv preprint.
How to cite: pLBT0040 was a gift from Benjamin Field (Addgene plasmid # 172800 ; http://n2t.net/addgene:172800 ; RRID:Addgene_172800)
