[The description below was written by a language model from this plasmid's Addgene catalogue record and pLannotate feature annotations shown in this document.]
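Description:
pLBT0040 is a Level 1 Golden Gate/MoClo module built in the pICH47742 acceptor backbone, belonging to a modular bimolecular fluorescence complementation (BiFC) toolkit for studying chloroplast protein–protein interactions in plants. The backbone is a binary-type vector. It carries nopaline-type left and right T-DNA border repeats flanking the cargo, a high-copy ColE1/pUC origin for propagation in E. coli, and the broad-host-range incP oriV with its trfA replication initiator gene, which permit maintenance in Agrobacterium. Selection in bacteria is by ampicillin through the bla (AmpR) gene and its promoter. A short TetR fragment is also annotated and appears to be a backbone remnant.

The single transcription unit lies between the borders in forward orientation; the name indicates Level 1 position 2. A long CaMV 35S promoter region, whose upstream portion is annotated as a fragment of a CaMV open reading frame, drives strong constitutive expression. It is followed by the tobacco mosaic virus Ω 5′ leader, which acts as a translational enhancer. The coding sequence begins with the chloroplast transit peptide of the Arabidopsis RuBisCO small subunit (RBCS-1A), annotated as two fragments separated by a gap. This is fused to the mature form of Arabidopsis HSP21, a chloroplast small heat-shock chaperone. According to the insert name, a 3xFLAG tag follows, which is not annotated in the feature table, and then the N-terminal fragment of YFP, detected as a partial GFP-family sequence. The CaMV 35S 3′UTR/polyadenylation signal terminates the unit.

The encoded fusion is targeted to the chloroplast and becomes fluorescent only when brought close to a partner carrying the complementary YFP fragment. The module is intended for assembly with other Level 1 units into multigene constructs for BiFC assays.
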