Features (pLannotate 1.2.2; 17 found; start..end, strand, type, name):
     46..70      +  misc_feature   RB T-DNA repeat: right border repeat from nopaline C58 T-DNA
    182..202     -  CDS            TetR (fragment): tetracycline resistance regulatory protein; tetR
    229..1374    -  CDS            trfA: TRFA_ECOLX - Experimental evidence at protein level: Swiss-Prot protein existence level 1. Also involved in plasmid copy number control, promoting intermolecular coupling of protein bound iterons at oriV, which inhibits replication initiation. From Escherichia coli.
   1710..2298    -  rep_origin     ori: high-copy-number ColE1/pMB1/pBR322/pUC origin of replication
   2469..3329    -  CDS            AmpR: β-lactamase; bla; confers resistance to ampicillin, carbenicillin, and related antibiotics
   3330..3434    -  promoter       AmpR promoter: bla
   3521..4152    -  rep_origin     oriV: incP origin of replication
   4244..4268    +  misc_feature   LB T-DNA repeat: left border repeat from nopaline C58 T-DNA
   4376..5182    +  CDS            IBMP_CAMVB (fragment): Experimental evidence at protein level: Swiss-Prot protein existence level 1. Enhances the ribosomal termination-reinitiation event leading to the translation of major open reading frames on the polycistronic viral RNAs. From Cauliflower mosaic virus (strain Bari 1) (CaMV).
   5366..5711    +  promoter       CaMV 35S promoter: strong constitutive promoter from cauliflower mosaic virus
   5663..5709    +  promoter       minimal CaMV 35S promoter: minimal 35S promoter from cauliflower mosaic virus
   5740..5793    +  misc_feature   TMV Ω: translational enhancer from the tobacco mosaic virus 5'-leader sequence (Gallie et al., 1988)
   5802..5975    +  CDS            RBCS-1A (fragment): RBS1A_ARATH - Also known as ATS1A. Experimental evidence at protein level: Swiss-Prot protein existence level 1. RuBisCO catalyzes two reactions: the carboxylation of D- ribulose 1,5-bisphosphate, the primary event in carbon dioxide fixation, as well as the oxidative fragmentation of the pentose substrate. Both reactions occur simultaneously and in competition at the same active site. Although the small subunit is not catalytic it is essential for maximal activity. From Arabidopsis thaliana (Mouse-ear cress).
   6079..6159    +  CDS            RBCS-1A (fragment): RBS1A_ARATH - Also known as ATS1A. Experimental evidence at protein level: Swiss-Prot protein existence level 1. RuBisCO catalyzes two reactions: the carboxylation of D- ribulose 1,5-bisphosphate, the primary event in carbon dioxide fixation, as well as the oxidative fragmentation of the pentose substrate. Both reactions occur simultaneously and in competition at the same active site. Although the small subunit is not catalytic it is essential for maximal activity. From Arabidopsis thaliana (Mouse-ear cress).
   6151..6702    +  CDS            HSP21 (fragment): HS25P_ARATH - Also known as HSP25.3. Experimental evidence at protein level: Swiss-Prot protein existence level 1. Chaperone protein required for seedling and chloroplast development under heat stress, probably by maintaining plastid-encoded RNA polymerase (PEP)-dependent transcription. From Arabidopsis thaliana (Mouse-ear cress).
   6793..7308    +  CDS            (3-F)Tyr-EGFP (fragment): (3-F)Tyr-EGFP is a basic (constitutively fluorescent) green fluorescent protein published in 2004, derived from Aequorea victoria.
   7346..1       +  polyA_signal   CaMV poly(A) signal (across the origin): cauliflower mosaic virus polyadenylation signal
>Addgene plasmid #172800 | pLBT0040 | addgene full sequence | sequence record 347428 | Addgene NGS Result
CGCTACTATTGTCTTCTGCACGAAGTGGTTTAAACTATCAGTGTTTGACAGGATATATTGGCGGGTAAAC
CTAAGAGAAAAGAGCGTTTATTAGAATAATCGGATATTTAAAAGGGCGTGAAAAGGTTTATCCGTTCGTC
CATTTGTATGTGCATGCCAACCACAGGGTTCCCCAGATCAGGCGCTGGCTGCTGAACCCCCAGCCGGAAC
TGACCCCACAAGGCCCTAGCGTTTGCAATGCACCAGGTCATCATTGACCCAGGCGTGTTCCACCAGGCCG
CTGCCTCGCAACTCTTCGCAGGCTTCGCCGACCTGCTCGCGCCACTTCTTCACGCGGGTGGAATCCGATC
CGCACATGAGGCGGAAGGTTTCCAGCTTGAGCGGGTACGGCTCCCGGTGCGAGCTGAAATAGTCGAACAT
CCGTCGGGCCGTCGGCGACAGCTTGCGGTACTTCTCCCATATGAATTTCGTGTAGTGGTCGCCAGCAAAC
AGCACGACGATTTCCTCGTCGATCAGGACCTGGCAACGGGACGTTTTCTTGCCACGGTCCAGGACGCGGA
AGCGGTGCAGCAGCGACACCGATTCCAGGTGCCCAACGCGGTCGGACGTGAAGCCCATCGCCGTCGCCTG
TAGGCGCGACAGGCATTCCTCGGCCTTCGTGTAATACCGGCCATTGATCGACCAGCCCAGGTCCTGGCAA
AGCTCGTAGAACGTGAAGGTGATCGGCTCGCCGATAGGGGTGCGCTTCGCGTACTCCAACACCTGCTGCC
ACACCAGTTCGTCATCGTCGGCCCGCAGCTCGACGCCGGTGTAGGTGATCTTCACGTCCTTGTTGACGTG
GAAAATGACCTTGTTTTGCAGCGCCTCGCGCGGGATTTTCTTGTTGCGCGTGGTGAACAGGGCAGAGCGG
GCCGTGTCGTTTGGCATCGCTCGCATCGTGTCCGGCCACGGCGCAATATCGAACAAGGAAAGCTGCATTT
CCTTGATCTGCTGCTTCGTGTGTTTCAGCAACGCGGCCTGCTTGGCCTCGCTGACCTGTTTTGCCAGGTC
CTCGCCGGCGGTTTTTCGCTTCTTGGTCGTCATAGTTCCTCGCGTGTCGATGGTCATCGACTTCGCCAAA
CCTGCCGCCTCCTGTTCAAGACGACGCGAACGCTCCACGGCGGCCGATGGCGCGGGCAGGGCAGGGGGAG
CCAGTTGCACGCTGTCGCGCTCGATCTTGGCCGTAGCTTGCTGGACCATCGAGCCGACGGACTGGAAGGT
TTCGCGGGGCGCACGCATGACGGTGCGGCTTGCGATGGTTTCGGCATCCTCGGCGGAAAACCCCGCGTCG
ATCAGTTCTTGCCTGTATGCCTTCCGGTCAAACGTCCGATTCATTCACCCTCCTTGCGGGATTGCCCCGA
CTCACGCCGGGGCAATGTGCCCTTATTCCTGATTTGACCCGCCTGGTGCCTTGGTGTCCAGATAATCCAC
CTTATCGGCAATGAAGTCGGTCCCGTAGACCGTCTGGCCGTCCTTCTCGTACTTGGTATTCCGAATCTTG
CCCTGCACGAATACCAGCGACCCCTTGCCCAAATACTTGCCGTGGGCCTCGGCCTGAGAGCCAAAACACT
TGATGCGGAAGAAGTCGGTGCGCTCCTGCTTGTCGCCGGCATCGTTGCGCCACATCTAGGATCTGCCAGG
AACCGTAAAAAGGCCGCGTTGCTGGCGTTTTTCCATAGGCTCCGCCCCCCTGACGAGCATCACAAAAATC
GACGCTCAAGTCAGAGGTGGCGAAACCCGACAGGACTATAAAGATACCAGGCGTTTCCCCCTGGAAGCTC
CCTCGTGCGCTCTCCTGTTCCGACCCTGCCGCTTACCGGATACCTGTCCGCCTTTCTCCCTTCGGGAAGC
GTGGCGCTTTCTCATAGCTCACGCTGTAGGTATCTCAGTTCGGTGTAGGTCGTTCGCTCCAAGCTGGGCT
GTGTGCACGAACCCCCCGTTCAGCCCGACCGCTGCGCCTTATCCGGTAACTATCGTCTTGAGTCCAACCC
GGTAAGACACGACTTATCGCCACTGGCAGCAGCCACTGGTAACAGGATTAGCAGAGCGAGGTATGTAGGC
GGTGCTACAGAGTTCTTGAAGTGGTGGCCTAACTACGGCTACACTAGAAGAACAGTATTTGGTATCTGCG
CTCTGCTGAAGCCAGTTACCTTCGGAAAAAGAGTTGGTAGCTCTTGATCCGGCAAACAAACCACCGCTGG
TAGCGGTGGTTTTTTTGTTTGCAAGCAGCAGATTACGCGCAGAAAAAAAGGATCTCAAGAAGATCCTTTG
ATCTTTTCTACGGGGTCTGACGCTCAGTGGAACGAAAACTCACGTTAAGGGATTTTGGTCATGAGATTAT
CAAAAAGGATCTTCACCTAGATCCTTTTAAATTAAAAATGAAGTTTTAAATCAATCTAAAGTATATATGA
GTAAACTTGGTCTGACAGTTACCAATGCTTAATCAGTGAGGCACCTATCTCAGCGATCTGTCTATTTCGT
TCATCCATAGTTGCCTGACTCCCCGTCGTGTAGATAACTACGATACGGGAGGGCTTACCATCTGGCCCCA
GTGCTGCAATGATACCGCGAGAACCACGCTCACCGGCTCCAGATTTATCAGCAATAAACCAGCCAGCCGG
AAGGGCCGAGCGCAGAAGTGGTCCTGCAACTTTATCCGCCTCCATCCAGTCTATTAATTGTTGCCGGGAA
GCTAGAGTAAGTAGTTCGCCAGTTAATAGTTTGCGCAACGTTGTTGCCATTGCTACAGGCATCGTGGTGT
CACGCTCGTCGTTTGGTATGGCTTCATTCAGCTCCGGTTCCCAACGATCAAGGCGAGTTACATGATCCCC
CATGTTGTGCAAAAAAGCGGTTAGCTCCTTCGGTCCTCCGATCGTTGTCAGAAGTAAGTTGGCCGCAGTG
TTATCACTCATGGTTATGGCAGCACTGCATAATTCTCTTACTGTCATGCCATCCGTAAGATGCTTTTCTG
TGACTGGTGAGTACTCAACCAAGTCATTCTGAGAATAGTGTATGCGGCGACCGAGTTGCTCTTGCCCGGC
GTCAATACGGGATAATACCGCGCCACATAGCAGAACTTTAAAAGTGCTCATCATTGGAAAACGTTCTTCG
GGGCGAAAACTCTCAAGGATCTTACCGCTGTTGAGATCCAGTTCGATGTAACCCACTCGTGCACCCAACT
GATCTTCAGCATCTTTTACTTTCACCAGCGTTTCTGGGTGAGCAAAAACAGGAAGGCAAAATGCCGCAAA
AAAGGGAATAAGGGCGACACGGAAATGTTGAATACTCATACTCTTCCTTTTTCAATATTATTGAAGCATT
TATCAAGGTTATTGTCTCATGAGCGGATACATATTTGAATGTATTTAGAAAAATAAACAAATAGGGGTTC
CGCGCACGAATTGGCCAGCGCTGCCATTTTTGGGGTGAGGCCGTTCGCGGCCGAGGGGCGCAGCCCCTGG
GGGGATGGGAGGCCCGCGTTAGCGGGCCGGGAGGGTTCGAGAAGGGGGGGCACCCCCCTTCGGCGTGCGC
GGTCACGCGCACAGGGCGCAGCCCTGGTTAAAAACAAGGTTTATAAATATTGGTTTAAAAGCAGGTTAAA
AGACAGGTTAGCGGTGGCCGAAAAACGGGCGGAAACCCTTGCAAATGCTGGATTTTCTGCCTGTGGACAG
CCCCTCAAATGTCAATAGGTGCGCCCCTCATCTGTCAGCACTCTGCCCCTCAAGTGTCAAGGATCGCGCC
CCTCATCTGTCAGTAGTCGCGCCCCTCAAGTGTCAATACCGCAGGGCACTTATCCCCAGGCTTGTCCACA
TCATCTGTGGGAAACTCGCGTAAAATCAGGCGTTTTCGCCGATTTGCGAGGCTGGCCAGCTCCACGTCGC
CGGCCGAAATCGAGCCTGCCCCTCATCTGTCAACGCCGCGCCGGGTGAGTCGGCCCCTCAAGTGTCAACG
TCCGCCCCTCATCTGTCAGTGAGGGCCAAGTTTTCCGCGAGGTATCCACAACGCCGGCGGCCGCGGTGTC
TCGCACACGGCTTCGACGGCGTTTCTGGCGCGTTTGCAGGGCCATAGACGGCCGCCAGCCCAGCGGCGAG
GGCAACCAGCCCGGTGAGCGTCGCAAAGGAGATCCTGATCTGACTGATGGGCTGCCTGTATCGAGTGGTG
ATTTTGTGCCGAGCTGCCGGTCGGGGAGCTGTTGGCTGGCTGGTGGCAGGATATATTGTGGTGTAAACAA
ATTGACGCTTAGACAACTTAATAACACATTGCGGACGTTTTTAATGTACTGGGGTGGATGCAGTGGGCCC
CACTCTGTGAAGACAAGCAAGAATTCAAGCTTGGAGGAATTCCAATCCCACAAAAATCTGAGCTTAACAG
CACAGTTGCTCCTCTCAGAGCAGAATCGGGTATTCAACACCCTCATATCAACTACTACGTTGTGTATAAC
GGTCCACATGCCGGTATATACGATGACTGGGGTTGTACAAAGGCGGCAACAAACGGCGTTCCCGGAGTTG
CACACAAGAAATTTGCCACTATTACAGAGGCAAGAGCAGCAGCTGACGCGTACACAACAAGTCAGCAAAC
AGACAGGTTGAACTTCATCCCCAAAGGAGAAGCTCAACTCAAGCCCAAGAGCTTTGCTAAGGCCCTAACA
AGCCCACCAAAGCAAAAAGCCCACTGGCTCACGCTAGGAACCAAAAGGCCCAGCAGTGATCCAGCCCCAA
AAGAGATCTCCTTTGCCCCGGAGATTACAATGGACGATTTCCTCTATCTTTACGATCTAGGAAGGAAGTT
CGAAGGTGAAGGTGACGACACTATGTTCACCACTGATAATGAGAAGGTTAGCCTCTTCAATTTCAGAAAG
AATGCTGACCCACAGATGGTTAGAGAGGCCTACGCAGCAAGTCTCATCAAGACGATCTACCCGAGTAACA
ATCTCCAGGAGATCAAATACCTTCCCAAGAAGGTTAAAGATGCAGTCAAAAGATTCAGGACTAATTGCAT
CAAGAACACAGAGAAAGACATATTTCTCAAGATCAGAAGTACTATTCCAGTATGGACGATTCAAGGCTTG
CTTCATAAACCAAGGCAAGTAATAGAGATTGGAGTCTCTAAAAAGGTAGTTCCTACTGAATCTAAGGCCA
TGCATGGAGTCTAAGATTCAAATCGAGGATCTAACAGAACTCGCCGTCAAGACTGGCGAACAGTTCATAC
AGAGTCTTTTACGACTCAATGACAAGAAGAAAATCTTCGTCAACATGGTGGAGCACGACACTCTGGTCTA
CTCCAAAAATGTCAAAGATACAGTCTCAGAAGATCAAAGGGCTATTGAGACTTTTCAACAAAGGATAATT
TCGGGAAACCTCCTCGGATTCCATTGCCCAGCTATCTGTCACTTCATCGAAAGGACAGTAGAAAAGGAAG
GTGGCTCCTACAAATGCCATCATTGCGATAAAGGAAAGGCTATCATTCAAGATCTCTCTGCCGACAGTGG
TCCCAAAGATGGACCCCCACCCACGAGGAGCATCGTGGAAAAAGAAGAGGTTCCAACCACGTCTACAAAG
CAAGTGGATTGATGTGACATCTCCACTGACGTAAGGGATGACGCACAATCCCACTATCCTTCGCAAGACC
CTTCCTCTATATAAGGAAGTTCATTTCATTTGGAGAGGACACGCTCGAGTATAAGAGCTCATTTTTACAA
CAATTACCAACAACAACAAACAACAAACAACATTACAATTACATTTACAATTATCGATACAATGGCTTCC
TCTATGCTCTCTTCCGCTACTATGGTTGCCTCTCCGGCTCAGGCCACTATGGTCGCTCCTTTCAACGGAC
TTAAGTCCTCCGCTGCCTTCCCAGCCACCCGCAAGGCTAACAACGACATTACTTCCATCACAAGCAACGG
CGGAAGAGTTAACTGCATGCAGGTCATTTATATTTCTTCTTTCACTTTTTTATTATTCCATATGATTTTT
TTCGGTTCTTTCTTCGAATCTACATAAACTAATATCATTGGAAAAATCGAAAAAATAGGTGTGGCCTCCG
ATTGGAAAGAAGAAGTTTGAGACTCTCTCTTACCTTCCTGACCTTACCGATTCCGAAGGTGCTCAAGACC
AGAGAGAAAACTCCATTGATGTTGTTCAGCAAGGACAACAAAAAGGGAACCAAGGATCAAGTGTCGAAAA
AAGACCTCAACAACGCTTAACCATGGATGTCTCTCCTTTCGGATTGTTGGATCCTTTGTCACCAATGAGG
ACGATGCGACAAATGTTAGATACTATGGACAGGATGTTCGAGGACACTATGCCTGTCTCAGGAAGAAACA
GAGGAGGAAGTGGAGTGTCAGAGATTCGTGCACCGTGGGACATCAAAGAGGAAGAACACGAGATCAAGAT
GCGTTTCGACATGCCTGGACTCTCTAAAGAGGACGTCAAAATCTCTGTAGAAGATAACGTACTTGTGATC
AAAGGAGAGCAGAAGAAGGAGGACAGTGATGATTCTTGGTCTGGAAGAAGCGTTAGCTCATATGGAACAC
GACTTCAGCTCCCAGACAACTGTGAGAAAGACAAGATCAAAGCTGAGCTCAAGAACGGAGTCCTCTTTAT
CACTATCCCTAAGACCAAAGTCGAACGCAAAGTCATCGATGTCCAGATTCAATCTTCGGATTACAAGGAC
CACGACGGGGACTACAAGGATCATGATTTGGATGCTGCTGCCGCCGACTATAAGGATGATGACGATAAGG
TGAGCAAGGGCGAAGAGTTGTTCACTGGTGTGGTTCCTATCCTCGTTGAGCTTGATGGTGATGTGAACGG
GCACAAGTTCTCCGTTTCTGGTGAAGGTGAGGGTGATGCTACTTACGGAAAGCTCACCCTCAAGTTCATC
TGTACCACTGGAAAGCTCCCTGTGCCTTGGCCTACTCTCGTTACTACTTTCGGATACGGACTCCAGTGCT
TCGCTAGATACCCTGATCATATGAAGCAGCACGACTTCTTCAAGAGCGCTATGCCTGAGGGATACGTGCA
AGAGAGAACCATTTTCTTCAAGGACGACGGCAACTACAAGACCAGAGCTGAGGTTAAGTTCGAAGGTGAC
ACCCTCGTGAACAGGATCGAGCTTAAGGGCATCGACTTCAAAGAGGACGGAAACATCCTCGGACACAAGC
TCGAGTACAACTACAACAGCCACAACGTGTACATCATGGCCGACAAGCAGAAGAACGGCATCAAGGTCAA
CTTCAAGATCAGGCACAACATCGAGGACTAAGCTTCTCTAGCTAGAGTCGATCGACAAGCTCGAGTTTCT
CCATAATAATGTGTGAGTAGTTCCCAGATAAGGGAATTAGGGTTCCTATAGGGTTTCGCTCATGTGTTGA
GCATATAAGAAACCCTTAGTATGTATTTGTATTTGTAAAATACTTCTATCAATAAAATTTCTAATTCCTA
AAACCAAAATCCAGTACTAAAATCCAGAT
